LOCUS       Exported 5484 bp ds-DNA circular SYN 01-JUN-2018
DEFINITION  synthetic circular DNA
ACCESSION   .
VERSION     .
KEYWORDS    .
SOURCE      synthetic DNA construct
  ORGANISM  synthetic DNA construct
REFERENCE   1 (bases 1 to 5484)
  AUTHORS   .
  TITLE     Direct Submission
  JOURNAL   Exported Jun 1, 2018 from SnapGene 4.1.9 http://www.snapgene.com
COMMENT     ID HM01-77\\mCherry-C1 standard; circular DNA; ; 4722 BP. DT
            8-OCT-2006 CC This file is created by Vector NTI CC
            http://www.invitrogen.com/ CC ORIGDB|GenBank CC VNTDATE|425908000|
            CC VNTDBDATE|425908000| CC LSOWNER| CC VNTAUTHORNAME|Hideji
            Murakoshi|
FEATURES             Location/Qualifiers
     source          1..5484
                     /organism="synthetic DNA construct"
                     /mol_type="other DNA"
     promoter        1..589
                     /label=CMV E promotor
     CDS             613..1320
                     /label=mCherry
     primer_bind     613..637
                     /label=Set 1 -
     Pair            1 - TCTCGAGCTCAAGCTATGGTGAGCAAGGGCGAG
     primer_bind     complement(1327..1347)
                     /label=Set 1 -
     Pair            1 - AGCTTGAGCTCGAGATCTGAG
     primer_bind     complement(1327..1347)
                     /label=AGCTTGAGCTCGAGATCTGAG
     primer_bind     1333..1372
                     /label=Set 1 -
     Pair            1 - TCTCGAGCTCAAGCTATGGTGAGCAAGGGCGAG
     CDS             1348..2055
                     /label=mCherry
     misc_feature    2053..2106
                     /label=PKC inhibitor (18aa)
     primer_bind     complement(2085..2124)
                     /label=GACTGCAGAATTCGATCAGTTCTTGACTTCGTGAACGTTC
     primer_bind     2110..2130
                     /label=Set 1 -
     Pair            1 - TCGAATTCTGCAGTCGACGGT
     primer_bind     2110..2130
                     /label=TCGAATTCTGCAGTCGACGGT
     polyA_signal    2303..2353
                     /label=SV40 Early PolyA
     rep_origin      2400..2855
                     /direction=RIGHT
                     /label=f1 ori
     promoter        2917..2952
                     /label=Bac promotor of Kan gene
     promoter        3029..3297
                     /label=SV40 E promotor
     promoter        3380..3908
                     /label=Kanamycin
     polyA_signal    4410..4428
                     /label=HSV TK PolyA
     rep_origin      4759..5402
                     /direction=RIGHT
                     /label=pUC ori
ORIGIN
        1 tagttattaa tagtaatcaa ttacggggtc attagttcat agcccatata tggagttccg
       61 cgttacataa cttacggtaa atggcccgcc tggctgaccg cccaacgacc cccgcccatt
      121 gacgtcaata atgacgtatg ttcccatagt aacgccaata gggactttcc attgacgtca
      181 atgggtggag tatttacggt aaactgccca cttggcagta catcaagtgt atcatatgcc
      241 aagtacgccc cctattgacg tcaatgacgg taaatggccc gcctggcatt atgcccagta
      301 catgacctta tgggactttc ctacttggca gtacatctac gtattagtca tcgctattac
      361 catggtgatg cggttttggc agtacatcaa tgggcgtgga tagcggtttg actcacgggg
      421 atttccaagt ctccacccca ttgacgtcaa tgggagtttg ttttggcacc aaaatcaacg
      481 ggactttcca aaatgtcgta acaactccgc cccattgacg caaatgggcg gtaggcgtgt
      541 acggtgggag gtctatataa gcagagctgg tttagtgaac cgtcagatcc gctagcgcta
      601 ccggtcgcca ccatggtgag caagggcgag gaggataaca tggccatcat caaggagttc
      661 atgcgcttca aggtgcacat ggagggctcc gtgaacggcc acgagttcga gatcgagggc
      721 gagggcgagg gccgccccta cgagggcacc cagaccgcca agctgaaggt gaccaagggt
      781 ggccccctgc ccttcgcctg ggacatcctg tcccctcagt tcatgtacgg ctccaaggcc
      841 tacgtgaagc accccgccga catccccgac tacttgaagc tgtccttccc cgagggcttc
      901 aagtgggagc gcgtgatgaa cttcgaggac ggcggcgtgg tgaccgtgac ccaggactcc
      961 tccctgcagg acggcgagtt catctacaag gtgaagctgc gcggcaccaa cttcccctcc
     1021 gacggccccg taatgcagaa gaagaccatg ggctgggagg cctcctccga gcggatgtac
     1081 cccgaggacg gcgccctgaa gggcgagatc aagcagaggc tgaagctgaa ggacggcggc
     1141 cactacgacg ctgaggtcaa gaccacctac aaggccaaga agcccgtgca gctgcccggc
     1201 gcctacaacg tcaacatcaa gttggacatc acctcccaca acgaggacta caccatcgtg
     1261 gaacagtacg aacgcgccga gggccgccac tccaccggcg gcatggacga gctgtacaag
     1321 tccggactca gatctcgagc tcaagctatg gtgagcaagg gcgaggagga taacatggcc
     1381 atcatcaagg agttcatgcg cttcaaggtg cacatggagg gctccgtgaa cggccacgag
     1441 ttcgagatcg agggcgaggg cgagggccgc ccctacgagg gcacccagac cgccaagctg
     1501 aaggtgacca agggtggccc cctgcccttc gcctgggaca tcctgtcccc tcagttcatg
     1561 tacggctcca aggcctacgt gaagcacccc gccgacatcc ccgactactt gaagctgtcc
     1621 ttccccgagg gcttcaagtg ggagcgcgtg atgaacttcg aggacggcgg cgtggtgacc
     1681 gtgacccagg actcctccct gcaggacggc gagttcatct acaaggtgaa gctgcgcggc
     1741 accaacttcc cctccgacgg ccccgtaatg cagaagaaga ccatgggctg ggaggcctcc
     1801 tccgagcgga tgtaccccga ggacggcgcc ctgaagggcg agatcaagca gaggctgaag
     1861 ctgaaggacg gcggccacta cgacgctgag gtcaagacca cctacaaggc caagaagccc
     1921 gtgcagctgc ccggcgccta caacgtcaac atcaagttgg acatcacctc ccacaacgag
     1981 gactacacca tcgtggaaca gtacgaacgc gccgagggcc gccactccac cggcggcatg
     2041 gacgagctgt acagattcgc tcgtaaaggt gctcttcgtc agaagaacgt tcacgaagtc
     2101 aagaactgat cgaattctgc agtcgacggt accgcgggcc cgggatccac cggatctaga
     2161 taactgatca taatcagcca taccacattt gtagaggttt tacttgcttt aaaaaacctc
     2221 ccacacctcc ccctgaacct gaaacataaa atgaatgcaa ttgttgttgt taacttgttt
     2281 attgcagctt ataatggtta caaataaagc aatagcatca caaatttcac aaataaagca
     2341 tttttttcac tgcattctag ttgtggtttg tccaaactca tcaatgtatc ttaacgcgta
     2401 aattgtaagc gttaatattt tgttaaaatt cgcgttaaat ttttgttaaa tcagctcatt
     2461 ttttaaccaa taggccgaaa tcggcaaaat cccttataaa tcaaaagaat agaccgagat
     2521 agggtnnnnn nnnnnnnnnn nnnnnnnnnn nnnnnnnnnn nnaaagaacg tggactccaa
     2581 cgtcaaaggn nnnnnnnnnn nnnnnnnnnn nnnnnnnnnn nnnnnnnnnn nnnnnnnntn
     2641 nnnnnnnnnn nnnnnnnnnn nnnnnnnnnn nnnnnnnnnn nnnnnnnnnn nnnnnnnnnn
     2701 nnnnnnnnnn nnnnnnnnnn nnnnnnnnnn gnnnnnnnnn nnnnnnnnnn nnnnnnnnnn
     2761 nnnnnnnnnn nnnnnnnnnn nnnnnnnnnn nnnnnnnnnn nnnnnnnnnn nnnnnnnnnn
     2821 nnnnnnnnnn nnnnnnnnnn nnnnnnnnnn nnnnncaggt ggcacttttc ggggaaatgt
     2881 gcgcggaacc cctatttgtt tatttttcta aatacattca aatatgtatc cgctcatgag
     2941 acaataaccc tgataaatgc ttcaataata ttgaaaaagg aagagtcctg aggcggaaag
     3001 aaccagctgt ggaatgtgtg tcagttaggg tgtggaaagt ccccaggctc cccagcaggc
     3061 agaagtatgc aaagcatgca tctcaattag tcagcaacca ggtgtggaaa gtccccaggc
     3121 tccccagcag gcagaagtat gcaaagcatg catctcaatt agtcagcaac catagtcccg
     3181 cccctaactc cgcccatccc gcccctaact ccgcccagtt ccgcccattc tccgccccat
     3241 ggctgactaa ttttttttat ttatgcagag gccgaggccg cctcggcctc tgagctattc
     3301 cagaagtagt gaggaggctt ttttggaggc ctaggctttt gcaaagatcg atcaagagac
     3361 aggatgagga tcgtttcgca tgattgaaca agatggattg cacgcaggtt ctccggccgc
     3421 ttgggtggag aggctattcg gctatgactg ggcacaacag acaatcggct gctctgatgc
     3481 cgccgtgttc cggctgtcag cgcaggggcg cccggttctt tttgtcaaga ccgacctgtc
     3541 cggtgccctg aatgaactgc aagacgaggc agcgcggcta tcgtggctgg ccacgacggg
     3601 cgttccttgc gcagctgtgc tcgacgttgt cactgaagcg ggaagggact ggctgctatt
     3661 gggcgaagtg ccggggcagg atctcctgtc atctcacctt gctcctgccg agaaagtatc
     3721 catcatggct gatgcaatgc ggcggctgca tacgcttgat ccggctacct gcccattcga
     3781 ccaccaagcg aaacatcgca tcgagcgagc acgtactcgg atggaagccg gtcttgtcga
     3841 tcaggatgat ctggacgaag agcatcaggg gctcgcgcca gccgaactgt tcgccaggct
     3901 caaggcgagc atgcccgacg gcgaggatct cgtcgtgacc catggcgatg cctgcttgcc
     3961 gaatatcatg gtggaaaatg gccgcttttc tggattcatc gactgtggcc ggctgggtgt
     4021 ggcggaccgc tatcaggaca tagcgttggc tacccgtgat attgctgaag agcttggcgg
     4081 cgaatgggct gaccgcttcc tcgtgcttta cggtatcgcc gctcccgatt cgcagcgcat
     4141 cgccttctat cgccttcttg acgagttctt ctgagcggga ctctggggtt cgaaatgacc
     4201 gaccaagcga cgcccaacct gccatcacga gatttcgatt ccaccgccgc cttctatgaa
     4261 aggttgggct tcggaatcgt tttccgggac gccggctgga tgatcctcca gcgcggggat
     4321 ctcatgctgg agttcttcgc ccaccctagg gggaggctaa ctgaaacacg gaaggagaca
     4381 ataccggaag gaacccgcgc tatgacggca ataaaaagac agaataaaac gcacggtgtt
     4441 gggtcgtttg ttcataaacg cggggttcgg tcccagggct ggcactctgt cgatacccca
     4501 ccgagacccc attggggcca atacgcccgc gtttcttcct tttccccacc ccacccccca
     4561 agttcgggtg aaggcccagg gctcgcagcc aacgtcgggg cggcaggccc tgccatagcc
     4621 tcaggttact catatatact ttagattgat ttaaaacttc atttttaatt taaaaggatc
     4681 taggtgaaga tcctttttga taatctcatg accaaaatcc cttaacgtga gttttcgttc
     4741 cactgagcgt cagaccccgt agaaaagatc aaaggatctt cttgagatcc tttttttctg
     4801 cgcgtaatct gctgcttgca aacaaaaaaa ccaccgctac cagcggtggt ttgtttgccg
     4861 gatcaagagc taccaactct ttttccgaag gtaactggct tcagcagagc gcagatacca
     4921 aatactgtcc ttctagtgta gccgtagtta ggccaccact tcaagaactc tgtagcaccg
     4981 cctacatacc tcgctctgct aatcctgtta ccagtggctg ctgccagtgg cgataagtcg
     5041 tgtcttaccg ggttggactc aagacgatag ttaccggata aggcgcagcg gtcgggctga
     5101 acggggggtt cgtgcacaca gcccagcttg gagcgaacga cctacaccga actgagatac
     5161 ctacagcgtg agctatgaga aagcgccacg cttcccgaag ggagaaaggc ggacaggtat
     5221 ccggtaagcg gcagggtcgg aacaggagag cgcacgaggg agcttccagg gggaaacgcc
     5281 tggtatcttt atagtcctgt cgggtttcgc cacctctgac ttgagcgtcg atttttgtga
     5341 tgctcgtcag gggggcggag cctatggaaa aacgccagca acgcggcctt tttacggttc
     5401 ctggcctttt gctggccttt tgctcacatg ttctttcctg cgttatcccc tgattctgtg
     5461 gataaccgta ttaccgccat gcat
//
