>Addgene plasmid #112268 | CMV-2mCh-PS | addgene full sequence | sequence record 228492 | Addgene NGS Result
TAATAGTAATCAATTACGGGGTCATTAGTTCATAGCCCATATATGGAGTTCCGCGTTACATAACTTACGG
TAAATGGCCCGCCTGGCTGACCGCCCAACGACCCCCGCCCATTGACGTCAATAATGACGTATGTTCCCAT
AGTAACGCCAATAGGGACTTTCCATTGACGTCAATGGGTGGAGTATTTACGGTAAACTGCCCACTTGGCA
GTACATCAAGTGTATCATATGCCAAGTACGCCCCCTATTGACGTCAATGACGGTAAATGGCCCGCCTGGC
ATTATGCCCAGTACATGACCTTATGGGACTTTCCTACTTGGCAGTACATCTACGTATTAGTCATCGCTAT
TACCATGGTGATGCGGTTTTGGCAGTACATCAATGGGCGTGGATAGCGGTTTGACTCACGGGGATTTCCA
AGTCTCCACCCCATTGACGTCAATGGGAGTTTGTTTTGGCACCAAAATCAACGGGACTTTCCAAAATGTC
GTAACAACTCCGCCCCATTGACGCAAATGGGCGGTAGGCGTGTACGGTGGGAGGTCTATATAAGCAGAGC
TGGTTTAGTGAACCGTCAGATCCGCTAGCGCTACCGGTCGCCACCATGGTGAGCAAGGGCGAGGAGGACA
ACATGGCCATCATCAAGGAGTTCATGCGCTTCAAGGTGCACATGGAGGGCTCCGTGAACGGCCACGAGTT
CGAGATCGAGGGCGAGGGCGAGGGCCGCCCCTACGAGGGCACCCAGACCGCCAAGCTGAAGGTGACCAAG
GGCGGCCCCCTGCCCTTCGCCTGGGACATCCTGTCCCCTCAGTTCATGTACGGCTCCAAGGCCTACGTGA
AGCACCCCGCCGACATCCCCGACTACTTGAAGCTGTCCTTCCCCGAGGGCTTCAAGTGGGAGCGCGTGAT
GAACTTCGAGGACGGCGGCGTGGTGACCGTGACCCAGGACTCCTCCCTGCAGGACGGCGAGTTCATCTAC
AAGGTGAAGCTGCGCGGCACCAACTTCCCCTCCGACGGCCCCGTAATGCAGAAGAAGACCATGGGCTGGG
AGGCCTCCTCCGAGCGGATGTACCCCGAGGACGGCGCCCTGAAGGGCGAGATCAAGCAGAGGCTGAAGCT
GAAGGACGGCGGCCACTACGACGCCGAGGTCAAGACCACCTACAAGGCCAAGAAGCCCGTGCAGCTGCCC
GGCGCCTACAACGTCAACATCAAGCTGGACATCACCTCCCACAACGAGGACTACACCATCGTGGAACAGT
ACGAGCGCGCCGAGGGCCGCCACTCCACCGGCGGCATGGACGAGCTGTACAAGTCCGGACTCAGATCTCG
AGCTCAAGCTATGGTGAGCAAGGGCGAGGAGGACAACATGGCCATCATCAAGGAGTTCATGCGCTTCAAG
GTGCACATGGAGGGCTCCGTGAACGGCCACGAGTTCGAGATCGAGGGCGAGGGCGAGGGCCGCCCCTACG
AGGGCACCCAGACCGCCAAGCTGAAGGTGACCAAGGGCGGCCCCCTGCCCTTCGCCTGGGACATCCTGTC
CCCTCAGTTCATGTACGGCTCCAAGGCCTACGTGAAGCACCCCGCCGACATCCCCGACTACTTGAAGCTG
TCCTTCCCCGAGGGCTTCAAGTGGGAGCGCGTGATGAACTTCGAGGACGGCGGCGTGGTGACCGTGACCC
AGGACTCCTCCCTGCAGGACGGCGAGTTCATCTACAAGGTGAAGCTGCGCGGCACCAACTTCCCCTCCGA
CGGCCCCGTAATGCAGAAGAAGACCATGGGCTGGGAGGCCTCCTCCGAGCGGATGTACCCCGAGGACGGC
GCCCTGAAGGGCGAGATCAAGCAGAGGCTGAAGCTGAAGGACGGCGGCCACTACGACGCCGAGGTCAAGA
CCACCTACAAGGCCAAGAAGCCCGTGCAGCTGCCCGGCGCCTACAACGTCAACATCAAGCTGGACATCAC
CTCCCACAACGAGGACTACACCATCGTGGAACAGTACGAGCGCGCCGAGGGCCGCCACTCCACCGGCGGC
ATGGACGAGCTGTACAGATTCGCTCGTAAAGGTGCTCTTCGTCAGAAGAACGTTCACGAAGTCAAGAACT
GATCGAATTCTGCAGTCGACGGTACCGCGGGCCCGGGATCCACCGGATCTAGATAACTGATCATAATCAG
CCATACCACATTTGTAGAGGTTTTACTTGCTTTAAAAAACCTCCCACACCTCCCCCTGAACCTGAAACAT
AAAATGAATGCAATTGTTGTTGTTAACTTGTTTATTGCAGCTTATAATGGTTACAAATAAAGCAATAGCA
TCACAAATTTCACAAATAAAGCATTTTTTTCACTGCATTCTAGTTGTGGTTTGTCCAAACTCATCAATGT
ATCTTAACGCGTAAATTGTAAGCGTTAATATTTTGTTAAAATTCGCGTTAAATTTTTGTTAAATCAGCTC
ATTTTTTAACCAATAGGCCGAAATCGGCAAAATCCCTTATAAATCAAAAGAATAGACCGAGATAGGGT
[37 nt withheld, positions 2519-2555]
AAAGAACGTGGACTCCAACGTCAAAGG
[49 nt withheld, positions 2583-2631]
T
[91 nt withheld, positions 2633-2723]
G
[124 nt withheld, positions 2725-2848]
CAGGTGGCACTTTTCGGGGAAATGTGCGCGGAACCCCTATTTGTTTATTTTTCTAAATACATTCAAATAT
GTATCCGCTCATGAGACAATAACCCTGATAAATGCTTCAATAATATTGAAAAAGGAAGAGTCCTGAGGCG
GAAAGAACCAGCTGTGGAATGTGTGTCAGTTAGGGTGTGGAAAGTCCCCAGGCTCCCCAGCAGGCAGAAG
TATGCAAAGCATGCATCTCAATTAGTCAGCAACCAGGTGTGGAAAGTCCCCAGGCTCCCCAGCAGGCAGA
AGTATGCAAAGCATGCATCTCAATTAGTCAGCAACCATAGTCCCGCCCCTAACTCCGCCCATCCCGCCCC
TAACTCCGCCCAGTTCCGCCCATTCTCCGCCCCATGGCTGACTAATTTTTTTTATTTATGCAGAGGCCGA
GGCCGCCTCGGCCTCTGAGCTATTCCAGAAGTAGTGAGGAGGCTTTTTTGGAGGCCTAGGCTTTTGCAAA
GATCGATCAAGAGACAGGATGAGGATCGTTTCGCATGATTGAACAAGATGGATTGCACGCAGGTTCTCCG
GCCGCTTGGGTGGAGAGGCTATTCGGCTATGACTGGGCACAACAGACAATCGGCTGCTCTGATGCCGCCG
TGTTCCGGCTGTCAGCGCAGGGGCGCCCGGTTCTTTTTGTCAAGACCGACCTGTCCGGTGCCCTGAATGA
ACTGCAAGACGAGGCAGCGCGGCTATCGTGGCTGGCCACGACGGGCGTTCCTTGCGCAGCTGTGCTCGAC
GTTGTCACTGAAGCGGGAAGGGACTGGCTGCTATTGGGCGAAGTGCCGGGGCAGGATCTCCTGTCATCTC
ACCTTGCTCCTGCCGAGAAAGTATCCATCATGGCTGATGCAATGCGGCGGCTGCATACGCTTGATCCGGC
TACCTGCCCATTCGACCACCAAGCGAAACATCGCATCGAGCGAGCACGTACTCGGATGGAAGCCGGTCTT
GTCGATCAGGATGATCTGGACGAAGAGCATCAGGGGCTCGCGCCAGCCGAACTGTTCGCCAGGCTCAAGG
CGAGCATGCCCGACGGCGAGGATCTCGTCGTGACCCATGGCGATGCCTGCTTGCCGAATATCATGGTGGA
AAATGGCCGCTTTTCTGGATTCATCGACTGTGGCCGGCTGGGTGTGGCGGACCGCTATCAGGACATAGCG
TTGGCTACCCGTGATATTGCTGAAGAGCTTGGCGGCGAATGGGCTGACCGCTTCCTCGTGCTTTACGGTA
TCGCCGCTCCCGATTCGCAGCGCATCGCCTTCTATCGCCTTCTTGACGAGTTCTTCTGAGCGGGACTCTG
GGGTTCGAAATGACCGACCAAGCGACGCCCAACCTGCCATCACGAGATTTCGATTCCACCGCCGCCTTCT
ATGAAAGGTTGGGCTTCGGAATCGTTTTCCGGGACGCCGGCTGGATGATCCTCCAGCGCGGGGATCTCAT
GCTGGAGTTCTTCGCCCACCCTAGGGGGAGGCTAACTGAAACACGGAAGGAGACAATACCGGAAGGAACC
CGCGCTATGACGGCAATAAAAAGACAGAATAAAACGCACGGTGTTGGGTCGTTTGTTCATAAACGCGGGG
TTCGGTCCCAGGGCTGGCACTCTGTCGATACCCCACCGAGACCCCATTGGGGCCAATACGCCCGCGTTTC
TTCCTTTTCCCCACCCCACCCCCCAAGTTCGGGTGAAGGCCCAGGGCTCGCAGCCAACGTCGGGGCGGCA
GGCCCTGCCATAGCCTCAGGTTACTCATATATACTTTAGATTGATTTAAAACTTCATTTTTAATTTAAAA
GGATCTAGGTGAAGATCCTTTTTGATAATCTCATGACCAAAATCCCTTAACGTGAGTTTTCGTTCCACTG
AGCGTCAGACCCCGTAGAAAAGATCAAAGGATCTTCTTGAGATCCTTTTTTTCTGCGCGTAATCTGCTGC
TTGCAAACAAAAAAACCACCGCTACCAGCGGTGGTTTGTTTGCCGGATCAAGAGCTACCAACTCTTTTTC
CGAAGGTAACTGGCTTCAGCAGAGCGCAGATACCAAATACTGTTCTTCTAGTGTAGCCGTAGTTAGGCCA
CCACTTCAAGAACTCTGTAGCACCGCCTACATACCTCGCTCTGCTAATCCTGTTACCAGTGGCTGCTGCC
AGTGGCGATAAGTCGTGTCTTACCGGGTTGGACTCAAGACGATAGTTACCGGATAAGGCGCAGCGGTCGG
GCTGAACGGGGGGTTCGTGCACACAGCCCAGCTTGGAGCGAACGACCTACACCGAACTGAGATACCTACA
GCGTGAGCTATGAGAAAGCGCCACGCTTCCCGAAGGGAGAAAGGCGGACAGGTATCCGGTAAGCGGCAGG
GTCGGAACAGGAGAGCGCACGAGGGAGCTTCCAGGGGGAAACGCCTGGTATCTTTATAGTCCTGTCGGGT
TTCGCCACCTCTGACTTGAGCGTCGATTTTTGTGATGCTCGTCAGGGGGGCGGAGCCTATGGAAAAACGC
CAGCAACGCGGCCTTTTTACGGTTCCTGGCCTTTTGCTGGCCTTTTGCTCACATGTTCTTTCCTGCGTTA
TCCCCTGATTCTGTGGATAACCGTATTACCGCCATGCATTAGTTAT
Features (pLannotate 1.2.2; 16 found; start..end, strand, type, name):
     54..357     +  enhancer       CMV enhancer: human cytomegalovirus immediate early enhancer
    358..561     +  promoter       CMV promoter: human cytomegalovirus (CMV) immediate early promoter
    606..1313    +  CDS            mCherry: mCherry is a basic (constitutively fluorescent) red fluorescent protein published in 2004, derived from Discosoma sp.. It is reported to be a very rapidly-maturing monomer with low acid sensitivity.
   1314..1340    +  misc_feature   MCS (fragment): multiple cloning site
   1341..2048    +  CDS            mCherry: mCherry is a basic (constitutively fluorescent) red fluorescent protein published in 2004, derived from Discosoma sp.. It is reported to be a very rapidly-maturing monomer with low acid sensitivity.
   2103..2141    +  misc_feature   MCS (fragment): multiple cloning site
   2158..2242    +  CDS            large T antigen (fragment): large T antigen from SV40 (simian virus 40)
   2265..2386    +  polyA_signal   SV40 poly(A) signal: SV40 polyadenylation signal
   2420..2848    -  rep_origin     f1 ori (sequence partly withheld): f1 bacteriophage origin of replication; arrow indicates direction of (+) strand synthesis
   2875..2979    +  promoter       AmpR promoter: bla
   2981..3338    +  promoter       SV40 promoter: SV40 enhancer and early promoter
   3373..4167    +  CDS            NeoR/KanR: aminoglycoside phosphotransferase from Tn5; aph(3')-II (or nptII); confers resistance to neomycin, kanamycin, and G418 (Geneticin®)
   4188..4340    +  CDS            ble (fragment): BLE_KLEPN - Experimental evidence at protein level: Swiss-Prot protein existence level 1. Binding protein with a strong affinity to the bleomycin family of antibiotics. Binds to CL990; an antimitotic-antibiotic compound. From Klebsiella pneumoniae.
   4399..4446    +  polyA_signal   HSV TK poly(A) signal: herpes simplex virus thymidine kinase polyadenylation signal (Cole and Stacy, 1985)
   4537..4553    -  polyA_signal   bGH poly(A) signal (fragment): bovine growth hormone polyadenylation signal
   4775..5363    +  rep_origin     ori: high-copy-number ColE1/pMB1/pBR322/pUC origin of replication
