[The description below was written by a language model from this plasmid's Addgene catalogue record, the feature table of its GenBank file and pLannotate feature annotations shown in this document.]
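Description:
CMV-2mCh-PS is a 5,484 bp mammalian expression plasmid built on the mEGFP-C1 backbone, in which the original mEGFP has been replaced by mCherry. It is propagated in E. coli through a high-copy pUC/ColE1-type origin and selected with kanamycin. The resistance cassette is the usual C1-series arrangement: a Tn5 aminoglycoside phosphotransferase (NeoR/KanR) gene preceded by both a bacterial promoter and the SV40 enhancer/early promoter and terminated by the HSV TK polyadenylation signal, so the same gene can confer kanamycin resistance in bacteria and, in principle, G418 resistance in mammalian cells. An f1 origin is also present. Small annotated fragments of ble, SV40 large T antigen and a bGH poly(A) signal appear to be backbone remnants or short annotation matches rather than functional parts.

The payload is a synthetic open reading frame of about 1.5 kb driven by the human cytomegalovirus immediate early enhancer and promoter and terminated by the SV40 early poly(A) signal. It consists of two tandem copies of the monomeric red fluorescent protein mCherry, joined by a short linker derived from the multiple cloning site, followed at the C terminus by an 18-amino-acid PKC pseudosubstrate peptide, annotated in the deposited map as a PKC inhibitor. The record describes the plasmid as the acceptor construct of the IDOCKS system, and the associated publication concerns PKCalpha signalling in synaptic plasticity. The pseudosubstrate would be expected to bind the kinase's substrate-binding site, bringing the two mCherry acceptors close to a fluorescently tagged PKC. However, the record does not describe the donor partner or the readout.
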