Addgene plasmid #112268: CMV-2mCh-PS
Purpose: IDOCKS Acceptor Construct
Depositing lab: Ryohei Yasuda. Depositing organization: Max Planck Florida Institute. Publication: PKCalpha integrates spatiotemporally distinct Ca(2+) and autocrine BDNF signaling to facilitate synaptic plasticity. Colgan LA, Hu M, Misler JA, Parra-Bueno P, Moran CM, Leitges M, Yasuda R. Nat Neurosci. 2018 Aug;21(8):1027-1037. doi: 10.1038/s41593-018-0184-3. Epub 2018 Jul 16. PubMed 30013171.
Backbone
  Vector backbone: mEGFP-C1
  Modifications to backbone: mEGFP replaced by mCh
  Vector type: Mammalian Expression
Growth in bacteria
  Bacterial resistance: Kanamycin, 50 μg/mL
  Growth temperature: 37°C
  Growth strain: DH5alpha
  Copy number: Unknown
Gene/Insert
  Gene/Insert name: two copies of mCherry followed by a pseudosubstrate peptide for PKC (alt name: 2mCh_PS)
  Species: Synthetic
  Insert size (bp): 1510
  Promoter: CMV
  Tag / fusion protein: mCh (N terminal on insert)
  Cloning method: Unknown
  Sequencing primers: 5′ cmv; 3′ SV40
Terms and licenses: Academic/Nonprofit Terms; Industry Terms: Not Available to Industry
How to cite: CMV-2mCh-PS was a gift from Ryohei Yasuda (Addgene plasmid # 112268 ; http://n2t.net/addgene:112268 ; RRID:Addgene_112268)
